Addgene plasmid #116319: pHAGE-EGFR-Y764_V765insHH
Purpose: Lentiviral expression of EGFR Y764_V765insHH
Depositing lab: Gordon Mills & Kenneth Scott. Depositing organization: Baylor College of Medicine. Publication: Systematic Functional Annotation of Somatic Mutations in Cancer. Ng PK, Li J, Jeong KJ, Shao S, Chen H, Tsang YH, Sengupta S, Wang Z, Bhavana VH, Tran R, Soewito S, Minussi DC, Moreno D, Kong K, Dogruluk T, Lu H, Gao J, Tokheim C, Zhou DC, Johnson AM, Zeng J, Ip CKM, Ju Z, Wester M, Yu S, Li Y, Vellano CP, Schultz N, Karchin R, Ding L, Lu Y, Cheung LWT, Chen K, Shaw KR, Meric-Bernstam F, Scott KL, Yi S, Sahni N, Liang H, Mills GB. Cancer Cell. 2018 Mar 12;33(3):450-462.e10. doi: 10.1016/j.ccell.2018.01.021. PubMed 29533785.
Backbone
  Vector backbone: pHAGE
  Vector type: Lentiviral
Growth in bacteria
  Bacterial resistance: Ampicillin, 100 μg/mL
  Growth temperature: 37°C
  Growth strain: Stbl3
  Copy number: High Copy
Gene/Insert
  Gene/Insert name: EGFR
  Species: H. sapiens (human)
  Mutation: Y764_V765insHH
  Entrez Gene: EGFR (a.k.a. ERBB, ERBB1, ERRP, HER1, NISBD2, NNCIS, PIG61, mENA)
  Cloning method: Gateway Cloning
Terms and licenses: Academic/Nonprofit Terms; Industry Terms: Not Available to Industry
How to cite: pHAGE-EGFR-Y764_V765insHH was a gift from Gordon Mills & Kenneth Scott (Addgene plasmid # 116319 ; http://n2t.net/addgene:116319 ; RRID:Addgene_116319)
