[The description below was written by a language model from this plasmid's Addgene catalogue record and pLannotate feature annotations shown in this document.]
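Description:
pHAGE-EGFR-Y764_V765insHH is a 12.1 kb HIV-1-based lentiviral expression plasmid built on the pHAGE backbone to deliver a mutant human epidermal growth factor receptor into mammalian cells. It is maintained in E. coli through a high-copy ColE1/pUC-type origin and a β-lactamase gene conferring ampicillin resistance. The record lists Stbl3, a strain commonly chosen to limit recombination between the repeated LTR sequences. The viral portion has a truncated 5' LTR, the Ψ packaging signal with an adjoining gag fragment, the Rev response element for Rev-dependent nuclear export of the genomic RNA, the cPPT/CTS, and a ΔU3 self-inactivating 3' LTR. This layout means that packaging functions must be supplied in trans and that the integrated provirus lacks LTR promoter activity.

Between the LTRs, the constitutive human EF-1α promoter drives the EGFR open reading frame, which was introduced by Gateway recombination and is flanked by attB1 and attB2 sites. The insert carries Y764_V765insHH, an insertion of two histidines between residues 764 and 765. Downstream lie short T3 and T7 promoter sequences, a V5 epitope tag annotation, an EMCV IRES and a puromycin N-acetyltransferase gene, followed by a WPRE that enhances transcript expression. The IRES places puromycin resistance on the same transcript as EGFR, so drug selection enriches for transduced cells expressing the receptor. The record does not state whether the V5 tag is fused in frame to EGFR. The construct comes from a collection made for systematic functional annotation of somatic cancer mutations, and it is suited to stable expression of this EGFR variant for assessing its functional effects.
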