Features (pLannotate 1.2.2; 30 found; start..end, strand, type, name):
    377..634     +  LTR            5' LTR (truncated): truncated 5' long terminal repeat (LTR) from HIV-1
    681..806     +  misc_feature   HIV-1 Ψ: packaging signal of human immunodeficiency virus type 1
    790..1128    +  CDS            HIV-1 gag (fragment): gag protein from human immunodeficiency virus 1; gag
   1303..1536    +  misc_feature   RRE: The Rev response element (RRE) of HIV-1 allows for Rev-dependent mRNA export from the nucleus to the cytoplasm.
   1913..2013    +  CDS            Rev (fragment): human immunodeficiency virus 1 (HIV-1) Rev protein; rev; enhances nuclear export of unspliced and incompletely spliced viral mRNAs
   2058..2175    +  misc_feature   cPPT/CTS: central polypurine tract and central termination sequence of HIV-1
   2223..3401    +  promoter       EF-1α promoter: strong constitutive promoter for human elongation factor EF-1α
   3422..3442    +  protein_bind   attB1: mutant version of attB; core recombination site for the Gateway® BP reaction BP Clonase™
   3448..7084    +  CDS            EGFR (fragment): precursor of human epidermal growth factor receptor
   7088..7112    -  protein_bind   attB2: mutant version of attB; recombination site for the Gateway® BP reaction BP Clonase™
   7120..7138    +  promoter       T3 promoter: promoter for bacteriophage T3 RNA polymerase
   7164..7182    -  promoter       T7 promoter: promoter for bacteriophage T7 RNA polymerase
   7188..7206    -  protein_bind   attB4 (fragment): mutant version of attB; core recombination site for the Gateway® BP reaction BP Clonase™
   7262..7303    +  CDS            V5 tag: epitope tag from simian virus 5
   7429..7891    +  misc_feature   IRES: internal ribosome entry site (IRES) of the encephalomyocarditis virus (EMCV)
   7905..8502    +  CDS            PuroR (fragment): puromycin N-acetyltransferase; pac from Streptomyces; confers resistance to puromycin
   8518..9106    +  misc_feature   WPRE: woodchuck hepatitis virus posttranscriptional regulatory element
   9114..9179    +  CDS            nef (fragment): NEF_HV1Z2 - Experimental evidence at protein level: Swiss-Prot protein existence level 1. Extracellular Nef protein targets CD4(+) T-lymphocytes for apoptosis by interacting with CXCR4 surface receptors. From Human immunodeficiency virus type 1 group M subtype D (isolate Z2/CDC-Z34) (HIV-1).
   9181..9414    +  LTR            3' LTR (ΔU3): self-inactivating 3' long terminal repeat (LTR) from HIV-1
   9619..9723    +  promoter       AmpR promoter: bla
   9724..10584   +  CDS            AmpR: β-lactamase; bla; confers resistance to ampicillin, carbenicillin, and related antibiotics
  10755..11343   +  rep_origin     ori: high-copy-number ColE1/pMB1/pBR322/pUC origin of replication
  11526..11580   +  CDS            lacI (fragment): lac repressor; lacI; The lac repressor binds to the lac operator to inhibit transcription in E. coli. This inhibition can be relieved by adding lactose or isopropyl-β-D-thiogalactopyranoside (IPTG).
  11586..11679   +  rep_origin     SV40 ori (fragment): SV40 origin of replication
  11704..11741   +  CDS            lacI (fragment): lac repressor; lacI; The lac repressor binds to the lac operator to inhibit transcription in E. coli. This inhibition can be relieved by adding lactose or isopropyl-β-D-thiogalactopyranoside (IPTG).
  11754..11775   +  protein_bind   CAP binding site: CAP binding activates transcription in the presence of cAMP. E. coli catabolite activator protein
  11790..11820   +  promoter       lac promoter: promoter for the E. coli lac operon
  11824..11846   +  protein_bind   lac operator (fragment): The lac repressor binds to the lac operator to inhibit transcription in E. coli. This inhibition can be relieved by adding lactose or isopropyl-β-D-thiogalactopyranoside (IPTG). lac repressor encoded by lacI
  11878..11961   +  polyA_signal   SV40 poly(A) signal (fragment): SV40 polyadenylation signal
  12128..329     +  CDS            nef (fragment) (across the origin): NEF_HV1BR - Experimental evidence at protein level: Swiss-Prot protein existence level 1. Extracellular Nef protein targets CD4(+) T-lymphocytes for apoptosis by interacting with CXCR4 surface receptors (PubMed:14990729). From Human immunodeficiency virus type 1 group M subtype B (isolate BRU/LAI) (HIV-1).
>Addgene plasmid #116319 | pHAGE-EGFR-Y764_V765insHH | addgene full sequence | sequence record 250523 | Addgene NGS Result
TGGAAGGGCTAATTCACTCCCAAAGAAGACAAGATATCCTTGATCTGTGGATCTACCACACACAAGGCTA
CTTCCCTGATTAGCAGAACTACACACCAGGGCCAGGGGTCAGATATCCACTGACCTTTGGATGGTGCTAC
AAGCTAGTACCAGTTGAGCCAGATAAGGTAGAAGAGGCCAATAAAGGAGAGAACACCAGCTTGTTACACC
CTGTGAGCCTGCATGGGATGGATGACCCGGAGAGAGAAGTGTTAGAGTGGAGGTTTGACAGCCGCCTAGC
ATTTCATCACGTGGCCCGAGAGCTGCATCCGGAGTACTTCAAGAACTGCTGATATCGAGCTTGCTACAAG
GGACTTTCCGCTGGGGACTTTCCAGGGAGGCGTGGCCTGGGCGGGACTGGGGAGTGGCGAGCCCTCAGAT
CCTGCATATAAGCAGCTGCTTTTTGCCTGTACTGGGTCTCTCTGGTTAGACCAGATCTGAGCCTGGGAGC
TCTCTGGCTAACTAGGGAACCCACTGCTTAAGCCTCAATAAAGCTTGCCTTGAGTGCTTCAAGTAGTGTG
TGCCCGTCTGTTGTGTGACTCTGGTAACTAGAGATCCCTCAGACCCTTTTAGTCAGTGTGGAAAATCTCT
AGCAGTGGCGCCCGAACAGGGACTTGAAAGCGAAAGGGAAACCAGAGGAGCTCTCTCGACGCAGGACTCG
GCTTGCTGAAGCGCGCACGGCAAGAGGCGAGGGGCGGCGACTGGTGAGTACGCCAAAAATTTTGACTAGC
GGAGGCTAGAAGGAGAGAGATGGGTGCGAGAGCGTCAGTATTAAGCGGGGGAGAATTAGATCGCGATGGG
AAAAAATTCGGTTAAGGCCAGGGGGAAAGAAAAAATATAAATTAAAACATATAGTATGGGCAAGCAGGGA
GCTAGAACGATTCGCAGTTAATCCTGGCCTGTTAGAAACATCAGAAGGCTGTAGACAAATACTGGGACAG
CTACAACCATCCCTTCAGACAGGATCAGAAGAACTTAGATCATTATATAATACAGTAGCAACCCTCTATT
GTGTGCATCAAAGGATAGAGATAAAAGACACCAAGGAAGCTTTAGACAAGATAGAGGAAGAGCAAAACAA
AAGTAAGACCACCGCACAGCAAGCGGCCGGCCGCTGATCTTCAGACCTGGAGGAGGAGATATGAGGGACA
ATTGGAGAAGTGAATTATATAAATATAAAGTAGTAAAAATTGAACCATTAGGAGTAGCACCCACCAAGGC
AAAGAGAAGAGTGGTGCAGAGAGAAAAAAGAGCAGTGGGAATAGGAGCTTTGTTCCTTGGGTTCTTGGGA
GCAGCAGGAAGCACTATGGGCGCAGCGTCAATGACGCTGACGGTACAGGCCAGACAATTATTGTCTGGTA
TAGTGCAGCAGCAGAACAATTTGCTGAGGGCTATTGAGGCGCAACAGCATCTGTTGCAACTCACAGTCTG
GGGCATCAAGCAGCTCCAGGCAAGAATCCTGGCTGTGGAAAGATACCTAAAGGATCAACAGCTCCTGGGG
ATTTGGGGTTGCTCTGGAAAACTCATTTGCACCACTGCTGTGCCTTGGAATGCTAGTTGGAGTAATAAAT
CTCTGGAACAGATTTGGAATCACACGACCTGGATGGAGTGGGACAGAGAAATTAACAATTACACAAGCTT
AATACACTCCTTAATTGAAGAATCGCAAAACCAGCAAGAAAAGAATGAACAAGAATTATTGGAATTAGAT
AAATGGGCAAGTTTGTGGAATTGGTTTAACATAACAAATTGGCTGTGGTATATAAAATTATTCATAATGA
TAGTAGGAGGCTTGGTAGGTTTAAGAATAGTTTTTGCTGTACTTTCTATAGTGAATAGAGTTAGGCAGGG
ATATTCACCATTATCGTTTCAGACCCACCTCCCAACCCCGAGGGGACCCGACAGGCCCGAAGGAATAGAA
GAAGAAGGTGGAGAGAGAGACAGAGACAGATCCATTCGATTAGTGAACGGATCTCGACGGTATCGCCGAA
TTCACAAATGGCAGTATTCATCCACAATTTTAAAAGAAAAGGGGGGATTGGGGGGTACAGTGCAGGGGAA
AGAATAGTAGACATAATAGCAACAGACATACAAACTAAAGAATTACAAAAACAAATTACAAAAATTCAAA
ATTTTCGGGTTTATTACAGGGACAGCAGAGATCCAGTTTGGACTAGTCGTGAGGCTCCGGTGCCCGTCAG
TGGGCAGAGCGCACATCGCCCACAGTCCCCGAGAAGTTGGGGGGAGGGGTCGGCAATTGAACCGGTGCCT
AGAGAAGGTGGCGCGGGGTAAACTGGGAAAGTGATGTCGTGTACTGGCTCCGCCTTTTTCCCGAGGGTGG
GGGAGAACCGTATATAAGTGCAGTAGTCGCCGTGAACGTTCTTTTTCGCAACGGGTTTGCCGCCAGAACA
CAGGTAAGTGCCGTGTGTGGTTCCCGCGGGCCTGGCCTCTTTACGGGTTATGGCCCTTGCGTGCCTTGAA
TTACTTCCACCTGGCTGCAGTACGTGATTCTTGATCCCGAGCTTCGGGTTGGAAGTGGGTGGGAGAGTTC
GAGGCCTTGCGCTTAAGGAGCCCCTTCGCCTCGTGCTTGAGTTGAGGCCTGGCCTGGGCGCTGGGGCCGC
CGCGTGCGAATCTGGTGGCACCTTCGCGCCTGTCTCGCTGCTTTCGATAAGTCTCTAGCCATTTAAAATT
TTTGATGACCTGCTGCGACGCTTTTTTTCTGGCAAGATAGTCTTGTAAATGCGGGCCAAGATCTGCACAC
TGGTATTTCGGTTTTTGGGGCCGCGGGCGGCGACGGGGCCCGTGCGTCCCAGCGCACATGTTCGGCGAGG
CGGGGCCTGCGAGCGCGGCCACCGAGAATCGGACGGGGGTAGTCTCAAGCTGGCCGGCCTGCTCTGGTGC
CTGGCCTCGCGCCGCCGTGTATCGCCCCGCCCTGGGCGGCAAGGCTGGCCCGGTCGGCACCAGTTGCGTG
AGCGGAAAGATGGCCGCTTCCCGGCCCTGCTGCAGGGAGCTCAAAATGGAGGACGCGGCGCTCGGGAGAG
CGGGCGGGTGAGTCACCCACACAAAGGAAAAGGGCCTTTCCGTCCTCAGCCGTCGCTTCATGTGACTCCA
CGGAGTACCGGGCGCCGTCCAGGCACCTCGATTAGTTCTCGAGCTTTTGGAGTACGTCGTCTTTAGGTTG
GGGGGAGGGGTTTTATGCGATGGAGTTTCCCCACACTGAGTGGGTGGAGACTGAAGTTAGGCCAGCTTGG
CACTTGATGTAATTCTCCTTGGAATTTGCCCTTTTTGAGTTTGGATCTTGGTTCATTCTCAAGCCTCAGA
CAGTGGTTCAAAGTTTTTTTCTTCCATTTCAGGTGTCGTGAAGCGGCCCTGCAGATATCAACAAGTTTGT
ACAAAAAAGCAGGCACCATGCGACCCTCCGGGACGGCCGGGGCAGCGCTCCTGGCGCTGCTGGCTGCGCT
CTGCCCGGCGAGTCGGGCTCTGGAGGAAAAGAAAGTTTGCCAAGGCACGAGTAACAAGCTCACGCAGTTG
GGCACTTTTGAAGATCATTTTCTCAGCCTCCAGAGGATGTTCAATAACTGTGAGGTGGTCCTTGGGAATT
TGGAAATTACCTATGTGCAGAGGAATTATGATCTTTCCTTCTTAAAGACCATCCAGGAGGTGGCTGGTTA
TGTCCTCATTGCCCTCAACACAGTGGAGCGAATTCCTTTGGAAAACCTGCAGATCATCAGAGGAAATATG
TACTACGAAAATTCCTATGCCTTAGCAGTCTTATCTAACTATGATGCAAATAAAACCGGACTGAAGGAGC
TGCCCATGAGAAATTTACAGGAAATCCTGCATGGCGCCGTGCGGTTCAGCAACAACCCTGCCCTGTGCAA
CGTGGAGAGCATCCAGTGGCGGGACATAGTCAGCAGTGACTTTCTCAGCAACATGTCGATGGACTTCCAG
AACCACCTGGGCAGCTGCCAAAAGTGTGATCCAAGCTGTCCCAATGGGAGCTGCTGGGGTGCAGGAGAGG
AGAACTGCCAGAAACTGACCAAAATCATCTGTGCCCAGCAGTGCTCCGGGCGCTGCCGTGGCAAGTCCCC
CAGTGACTGCTGCCACAACCAGTGTGCTGCAGGCTGCACAGGCCCCCGGGAGAGCGACTGCCTGGTCTGC
CGCAAATTCCGAGACGAAGCCACGTGCAAGGACACCTGCCCCCCACTCATGCTCTACAACCCCACCACGT
ACCAGATGGATGTGAACCCCGAGGGCAAATACAGCTTTGGTGCCACCTGCGTGAAGAAGTGTCCCCGTAA
TTATGTGGTGACAGATCACGGCTCGTGCGTCCGAGCCTGTGGGGCCGACAGCTATGAGATGGAGGAAGAC
GGCGTCCGCAAGTGTAAGAAGTGCGAAGGGCCTTGCCGCAAAGTGTGTAACGGAATAGGTATTGGTGAAT
TTAAAGACTCACTCTCCATAAATGCTACGAATATTAAACACTTCAAAAACTGCACCTCCATCAGTGGCGA
TCTCCACATCCTGCCGGTGGCATTTAGGGGTGACTCCTTCACACATACTCCTCCTCTGGATCCACAGGAA
CTGGATATTCTGAAAACCGTAAAGGAAATCACAGGGTTTTTGCTGATTCAGGCTTGGCCTGAAAACAGGA
CGGACCTCCATGCCTTTGAGAACCTAGAAATCATACGCGGCAGGACCAAGCAACATGGTCAGTTTTCTCT
TGCAGTCGTCAGCCTGAACATAACATCCTTGGGATTACGCTCCCTCAAGGAGATAAGTGATGGAGATGTG
ATAATTTCAGGAAACAAAAATTTGTGCTATGCAAATACAATAAACTGGAAAAAACTGTTTGGGACCTCCG
GTCAGAAAACCAAAATTATAAGCAACAGAGGTGAAAACAGCTGCAAGGCCACAGGCCAGGTCTGCCATGC
CTTGTGCTCCCCCGAGGGCTGCTGGGGCCCGGAGCCCAGGGACTGCGTCTCTTGCCGGAATGTCAGCCGA
GGCAGGGAATGCGTGGACAAGTGCAACCTTCTGGAGGGTGAGCCAAGGGAGTTTGTGGAGAACTCTGAGT
GCATACAGTGCCACCCAGAGTGCCTGCCTCAGGCCATGAACATCACCTGCACAGGACGGGGACCAGACAA
CTGTATCCAGTGTGCCCACTACATTGACGGCCCCCACTGCGTCAAGACCTGCCCGGCAGGAGTCATGGGA
GAAAACAACACCCTGGTCTGGAAGTACGCAGACGCCGGCCATGTGTGCCACCTGTGCCATCCAAACTGCA
CCTACGGATGCACTGGGCCAGGTCTTGAAGGCTGTCCAACGAATGGGCCTAAGATCCCGTCCATCGCCAC
TGGGATGGTGGGGGCCCTCCTCTTGCTGCTGGTGGTGGCCCTGGGGATCGGCCTCTTCATGCGAAGGCGC
CACATCGTTCGGAAGCGCACGCTGCGGAGGCTGCTGCAGGAGAGGGAGCTTGTGGAGCCTCTTACACCCA
GTGGAGAAGCTCCCAACCAAGCTCTCTTGAGGATCTTGAAGGAAACTGAATTCAAAAAGATCAAAGTGCT
GGGCTCCGGTGCGTTCGGCACGGTGTATAAGGGACTCTGGATCCCAGAAGGTGAGAAAGTTAAAATTCCC
GTCGCTATCAAGGAATTAAGAGAAGCAACATCTCCGAAAGCCAACAAGGAAATCCTCGATGAAGCCTACC
ATCATGTGATGGCCAGCGTGGACAACCCCCACGTGTGCCGCCTGCTGGGCATCTGCCTCACCTCCACCGT
GCAGCTCATCACGCAGCTCATGCCCTTCGGCTGCCTCCTGGACTATGTCCGGGAACACAAAGACAATATT
GGCTCCCAGTACCTGCTCAACTGGTGTGTGCAGATCGCAAAGGGCATGAACTACTTGGAGGACCGTCGCT
TGGTGCACCGCGACCTGGCAGCCAGGAACGTACTGGTGAAAACACCGCAGCATGTCAAGATCACAGATTT
TGGGCTGGCCAAACTGCTGGGTGCGGAAGAGAAAGAATACCATGCAGAAGGAGGCAAAGTGCCTATCAAG
TGGATGGCATTGGAATCAATTTTACACAGAATCTATACCCACCAGAGTGATGTCTGGAGCTACGGGGTGA
CCGTTTGGGAGTTGATGACCTTTGGATCCAAGCCATATGACGGAATCCCTGCCAGCGAGATCTCCTCCAT
CCTGGAGAAAGGAGAACGCCTCCCTCAGCCACCCATATGTACCATCGATGTCTACATGATCATGGTCAAG
TGCTGGATGATAGACGCAGATAGTCGCCCAAAGTTCCGTGAGTTGATCATCGAATTCTCCAAAATGGCCC
GAGACCCCCAGCGCTACCTTGTCATTCAGGGGGATGAAAGAATGCATTTGCCAAGTCCTACAGACTCCAA
CTTCTACCGTGCCCTGATGGATGAAGAAGACATGGACGACGTGGTGGATGCCGACGAGTACCTCATCCCA
CAGCAGGGCTTCTTCAGCAGCCCCTCCACGTCACGGACTCCCCTCCTGAGCTCTCTGAGTGCAACCAGCA
ACAATTCCACCGTGGCTTGCATTGATAGAAATGGGCTGCAAAGCTGTCCCATCAAGGAAGACAGCTTCTT
GCAGCGATACAGCTCAGACCCCACAGGCGCCTTGACTGAGGACAGCATAGACGACACCTTCCTCCCAGTG
CCTGAATACATAAACCAGTCCGTTCCCAAAAGGCCCGCTGGCTCTGTGCAGAATCCTGTCTATCACAATC
AGCCTCTGAACCCCGCGCCCAGCAGAGACCCACACTACCAGGACCCCCACAGCACTGCAGTGGGCAACCC
CGAGTATCTCAACACTGTCCAGCCCACCTGTGTCAACAGCACATTCGACAGCCCTGCCCACTGGGCCCAG
AAAGGCAGCCACCAAATTAGCCTGGACAACCCTGACTACCAGCAGGACTTCTTTCCCAAGGAAGCCAAGC
CAAATGGCATCTTTAAGGGCTCCACAGCTGAAAATGCAGAATACCTAAGGGTCGCGCCACAAAGCAGTGA
ATTTATTGGAGCATAGAACCCAGCTTTCTTGTACAAAGTGGTGATATCCAATTAACCCTCACTAAAGGTT
TGTTAGAATGAGAAGATTTATGCCCTATAGTGAGTCGTATTACCACCCAACTTTTCTATACAAAGTGGTT
GATATCCAGCACAGTGGCGGCCGCTCGAGTCTAGAGGGCCCGCGGTTCGAAGGTAAGCCTATCCCTAACC
CTCTCCTCGGTCTCGATTCTACGCGTACCGGTTAGTAATGAGATCCCTCCCCCCCCCCTAACGTTACTGG
CCGAAGCCGCTTGGAATAAGGCCGGTGTGCGTTTGTCTATATGTTATTTTCCACCATATTGCCGTCTTTT
GGCAATGTGAGGGCCCGGAAACCTGGCCCTGTCTTCTTGACGAGCATTCCTAGGGGTCTTTCCCCTCTCG
CCAAAGGAATGCAAGGTCTGTTGAATGTCGTGAAGGAAGCAGTTCCTCTGGAAGCTTCTTGAAGACAAAC
AACGTCTGTAGCGACCCTTTGCAGGCAGCGGAACCCCCCACCTGGCGACAGGTGCCTCTGCGGCCAAAAG
CCACGTGTATAAGATACACCTGCAAAGGCGGCACAACCCCAGTGCCACGTTGTGAGTTGGATAGTTGTGG
AAAGAGTCAAATGGCTCTCCTCAAGCGTATTCAACAAGGGGCTGAAGGATGCCCAGAAGGTACCCCATTG
TATGGGATCTGATCTGGGGCCTCGGTGCACATGCTTTACATGTGTTTAGTCGAGGTTAAAAAAACGTCTA
GGCCCCCCGAACCACGGGGACGTGGTTTTCCTTTGAAAAACACGATGATAATATGGCCACACATATGACC
GAGTACAAGCCCACGGTGCGCCTCGCCACCCGCGACGACGTCCCCAGGGCCGTACGCACCCTCGCCGCCG
CGTTCGCCGACTACCCCGCCACGCGCCACACCGTCGATCCGGACCGCCACATCGAGCGGGTCACCGAGCT
GCAAGAACTCTTCCTCACGCGCGTCGGGCTCGACATCGGCAAGGTGTGGGTCGCGGACGACGGCGCCGCG
GTGGCGGTCTGGACCACGCCGGAGAGCGTCGAAGCGGGGGCGGTGTTCGCCGAGATCGGCCCGCGCATGG
CCGAGTTGAGCGGTTCCCGGCTGGCCGCGCAGCAACAGATGGAAGGCCTCCTGGCGCCGCACCGGCCCAA
GGAGCCCGCGTGGTTCCTGGCCACCGTCGGCGTCTCGCCCGACCACCAGGGCAAGGGTCTGGGCAGCGCC
GTCGTGCTCCCCGGAGTGGAGGCGGCCGAGCGCGCCGGGGTGCCCGCCTTCCTGGAGACCTCCGCGCCCC
GCAACCTCCCCTTCTACGAGCGGCTCGGCTTCACCGTCACCGCCGACGTCGAGGTGCCCGAAGGACCGCG
CACCTGGTGCATGACCCGCAAGCCCGGTGCCTAAATCGATAGATCCTAATCAACCTCTGGATTACAAAAT
TTGTGAAAGATTGACTGGTATTCTTAACTATGTTGCTCCTTTTACGCTATGTGGATACGCTGCTTTAATG
CCTTTGTATCATGCTATTGCTTCCCGTATGGCTTTCATTTTCTCCTCCTTGTATAAATCCTGGTTGCTGT
CTCTTTATGAGGAGTTGTGGCCCGTTGTCAGGCAACGTGGCGTGGTGTGCACTGTGTTTGCTGACGCAAC
CCCCACTGGTTGGGGCATTGCCACCACCTGTCAGCTCCTTTCCGGGACTTTCGCTTTCCCCCTCCCTATT
GCCACGGCGGAACTCATCGCCGCCTGCCTTGCCCGCTGCTGGACAGGGGCTCGGCTGTTGGGCACTGACA
ATTCCGTGGTGTTGTCGGGGAAATCATCGTCCTTTCCTTGGCTGCTCGCCTGTGTTGCCACCTGGATTCT
GCGCGGGACGTCCTTCTGCTACGTCCCTTCGGCCCTCAATCCAGCGGACCTTCCTTCCCGCGGCCTGCTG
CCGGCTCTGCGGCCTCTTCCGCGTCTTCGCCTTCGCCCTCAGACGAGTCGGATCTCCCTTTGGGCCGCCT
CCCCGCCTGAGATCCTTTAAGACCAATGACTTACAAGGCAGCTGTAGATCTTAGCCACTTTTTAAAAGAA
AAGGGGGGACTGGAAGGGCTAATTCACTCCCAACGAAGACAAGATCTGCTTTTTGCTTGTACTGGGTCTC
TCTGGTTAGACCAGATCTGAGCCTGGGAGCTCTCTGGCTAACTAGGGAACCCACTGCTTAAGCCTCAATA
AAGCTTGCCTTGAGTGCTTCAAGTAGTGTGTGCCCGTCTGTTGTGTGACTCTGGTAACTAGAGATCCCTC
AGACCCTTTTAGTCAGTGTGGAAAATCTCTAGCAGTAGTAGTTCATGTCATCTTATTATTCAGTATTTAT
AACTTGCAAAGAAATGAATATCAGAGAGTGAGAGGCCCGGGTTAATTAAGGAAAGGGCTAGATCATTCTT
GAAGACGAAAGGGCCTCGTGATACGCCTATTTTTATAGGTTAATGTCATGATAATAATGGTTTCTTAGAC
GTCAGGTGGCACTTTTCGGGGAAATGTGCGCGGAACCCCTATTTGTTTATTTTTCTAAATACATTCAAAT
ATGTATCCGCTCATGAGACAATAACCCTGATAAATGCTTCAATAATATTGAAAAAGGAAGAGTATGAGTA
TTCAACATTTCCGTGTCGCCCTTATTCCCTTTTTTGCGGCATTTTGCCTTCCTGTTTTTGCTCACCCAGA
AACGCTGGTGAAAGTAAAAGATGCTGAAGATCAGTTGGGTGCACGAGTGGGTTACATCGAACTGGATCTC
AACAGCGGTAAGATCCTTGAGAGTTTTCGCCCCGAAGAACGTTTTCCAATGATGAGCACTTTTAAAGTTC
TGCTATGTGGCGCGGTATTATCCCGTGTTGACGCCGGGCAAGAGCAACTCGGTCGCCGCATACACTATTC
TCAGAATGACTTGGTTGAGTACTCACCAGTCACAGAAAAGCATCTTACGGATGGCATGACAGTAAGAGAA
TTATGCAGTGCTGCCATAACCATGAGTGATAACACTGCGGCCAACTTACTTCTGACAACGATCGGAGGAC
CGAAGGAGCTAACCGCTTTTTTGCACAACATGGGGGATCATGTAACTCGCCTTGATCGTTGGGAACCGGA
GCTGAATGAAGCCATACCAAACGACGAGCGTGACACCACGATGCCTGTAGCAATGGCAACAACGTTGCGC
AAACTATTAACTGGCGAACTACTTACTCTAGCTTCCCGGCAACAATTAATAGACTGGATGGAGGCGGATA
AAGTTGCAGGACCACTTCTGCGCTCGGCCCTTCCGGCTGGCTGGTTTATTGCTGATAAATCTGGAGCCGG
TGAGCGTGGGTCTCGCGGTATCATTGCAGCACTGGGGCCAGATGGTAAGCCCTCCCGTATCGTAGTTATC
TACACGACGGGGAGTCAGGCAACTATGGATGAACGAAATAGACAGATCGCTGAGATAGGTGCCTCACTGA
TTAAGCATTGGTAACTGTCAGACCAAGTTTACTCATATATACTTTAGATTGATTTAAAACTTCATTTTTA
ATTTAAAAGGATCTAGGTGAAGATCCTTTTTGATAATCTCATGACCAAAATCCCTTAACGTGAGTTTTCG
TTCCACTGAGCGTCAGACCCCGTAGAAAAGATCAAAGGATCTTCTTGAGATCCTTTTTTTCTGCGCGTAA
TCTGCTGCTTGCAAACAAAAAAACCACCGCTACCAGCGGTGGTTTGTTTGCCGGATCAAGAGCTACCAAC
TCTTTTTCCGAAGGTAACTGGCTTCAGCAGAGCGCAGATACCAAATACTGTTCTTCTAGTGTAGCCGTAG
TTAGGCCACCACTTCAAGAACTCTGTAGCACCGCCTACATACCTCGCTCTGCTAATCCTGTTACCAGTGG
CTGCTGCCAGTGGCGATAAGTCGTGTCTTACCGGGTTGGACTCAAGACGATAGTTACCGGATAAGGCGCA
GCGGTCGGGCTGAACGGGGGGTTCGTGCACACAGCCCAGCTTGGAGCGAACGACCTACACCGAACTGAGA
TACCTACAGCGTGAGCTATGAGAAAGCGCCACGCTTCCCGAAGGGAGAAAGGCGGACAGGTATCCGGTAA
GCGGCAGGGTCGGAACAGGAGAGCGCACGAGGGAGCTTCCAGGGGGAAACGCCTGGTATCTTTATAGTCC
TGTCGGGTTTCGCCACCTCTGACTTGAGCGTCGATTTTTGTGATGCTCGTCAGGGGGGCGGAGCCTATGG
AAAAACGCCAGCAACGCGGCCTTTTTACGGTTCCTGGCCTTTTGCTGGCCTTTTGCTCACATGTTCTTTC
CTGCGTTATCCCCTGATTCTGTGGATAACCGTATTACCGCCTTTGAGTGAGCTGATACCGCTCGCCGCAG
CCGAACGACCGAGCGCAGCGAGTCAGTGAGCGAGGAAGCGGAAGAGCGCCCAATACGCAAACCGCCTCTC
CCCGCGCGTTGGCCGATTCATTAATGCAGCAAGCTCATGGCTGACTAATTTTTTTTATTTATGCAGAGGC
CGAGGCCGCCTCGGCCTCTGAGCTATTCCAGAAGTAGTGAGGAGGCTTTTTTGGAGGCCTAGGCTTTTGC
AAAAAGCTCCCCGTGGCACGACAGGTTTCCCGACTGGAAAGCGGGCAGTGAGCGCAACGCAATTAATGTG
AGTTAGCTCACTCATTAGGCACCCCAGGCTTTACACTTTATGCTTCCGGCTCGTATGTTGTGTGGAATTG
TGAGCGGATAACAATTTCACACAGGAAACAGCTATGACATGATTACGAATTTCACAAATAAAGCATTTTT
TTCACTGCATTCTAGTTGTGGTTTGTCCAAACTCATCAATGTATCTTATCATGTCTGGATCAACTGGATA
ACTCAAGCTAACCAAAATCATCCCAAACTTCCCACCCCATACCCTATTACCACTGCCAATTACCTGTGGT
TTCATTTACTCTAAACCTGTGATTCCTCTGAATTATTTTCATTTTAAAGAAATTGTATTTGTTAAATATG
TACTACAAACTTAGTAGT
