>Addgene plasmid #116319 | pHAGE-EGFR-Y764_V765insHH | depositor partial sequence | sequence record 219193 | insert
ATGCGACCCTCCGGGACGGCCGGGGCAGCGCTCCTGGCGCTGCTGGCTGCGCTCTGCCCGGCGAGTCGGG
CTCTGGAGGAAAAGAAAGTTTGCCAAGGCACGAGTAACAAGCTCACGCAGTTGGGCACTTTTGAAGATCA
TTTTCTCAGCCTCCAGAGGATGTTCAATAACTGTGAGGTGGTCCTTGGGAATTTGGAAATTACCTATGTG
CAGAGGAATTATGATCTTTCCTTCTTAAAGACCATCCAGGAGGTGGCTGGTTATGTCCTCATTGCCCTCA
ACACAGTGGAGCGAATTCCTTTGGAAAACCTGCAGATCATCAGAGGAAATATGTACTACGAAAATTCCTA
TGCCTTAGCAGTCTTATCTAACTATGATGCAAATAAAACCGGACTGAAGGAGCTGCCCATGAGAAATTTA
CAGGAAATCCTGCATGGCGCCGTGCGGTTCAGCAACAACCCTGCCCTGTGCAACGTGGAGAGCATCCAGT
GGCGGGACATAGTCAGCAGTGACTTTCTCAGCAACATGTCGATGGACTTCCAGAACCACCTGGGCAGCTG
CCAAAAGTGTGATCCAAGCTGTCCCAATGGGAGCTGCTGGGGTGCAGGAGAGGAGAACTGCCAGAAACTG
ACCAAAATCATCTGTGCCCAGCAGTGCTCCGGGCGCTGCCGTGGCAAGTCCCCCAGTGACTGCTGCCACA
ACCAGTGTGCTGCAGGCTGCACAGGCCCCCGGGAGAGCGACTGCCTGGTCTGCCGCAAATTCCGAGACGA
AGCCACGTGCAAGGACACCTGCCCCCCACTCATGCTCTACAACCCCACCACGTACCAGATGGATGTGAAC
CCCGAGGGCAAATACAGCTTTGGTGCCACCTGCGTGAAGAAGTGTCCCCGTAATTATGTGGTGACAGATC
ACGGCTCGTGCGTCCGAGCCTGTGGGGCCGACAGCTATGAGATGGAGGAAGACGGCGTCCGCAAGTGTAA
GAAGTGCGAAGGGCCTTGCCGCAAAGTGTGTAACGGAATAGGTATTGGTGAATTTAAAGACTCACTCTCC
ATAAATGCTACGAATATTAAACACTTCAAAAACTGCACCTCCATCAGTGGCGATCTCCACATCCTGCCGG
TGGCATTTAGGGGTGACTCCTTCACACATACTCCTCCTCTGGATCCACAGGAACTGGATATTCTGAAAAC
CGTAAAGGAAATCACAGGGTTTTTGCTGATTCAGGCTTGGCCTGAAAACAGGACGGACCTCCATGCCTTT
GAGAACCTAGAAATCATACGCGGCAGGACCAAGCAACATGGTCAGTTTTCTCTTGCAGTCGTCAGCCTGA
ACATAACATCCTTGGGATTACGCTCCCTCAAGGAGATAAGTGATGGAGATGTGATAATTTCAGGAAACAA
AAATTTGTGCTATGCAAATACAATAAACTGGAAAAAACTGTTTGGGACCTCCGGTCAGAAAACCAAAATT
ATAAGCAACAGAGGTGAAAACAGCTGCAAGGCCACAGGCCAGGTCTGCCATGCCTTGTGCTCCCCCGAGG
GCTGCTGGGGCCCGGAGCCCAGGGACTGCGTCTCTTGCCGGAATGTCAGCCGAGGCAGGGAATGCGTGGA
CAAGTGCAACCTTCTGGAGGGTGAGCCAAGGGAGTTTGTGGAGAACTCTGAGTGCATACAGTGCCACCCA
GAGTGCCTGCCTCAGGCCATGAACATCACCTGCACAGGACGGGGACCAGACAACTGTATCCAGTGTGCCC
ACTACATTGACGGCCCCCACTGCGTCAAGACCTGCCCGGCAGGAGTCATGGGAGAAAACAACACCCTGGT
CTGGAAGTACGCAGACGCCGGCCATGTGTGCCACCTGTGCCATCCAAACTGCACCTACGGATGCACTGGG
CCAGGTCTTGAAGGCTGTCCAACGAATGGGCCTAAGATCCCGTCCATCGCCACTGGGATGGTGGGGGCCC
TCCTCTTGCTGCTGGTGGTGGCCCTGGGGATCGGCCTCTTCATGCGAAGGCGCCACATCGTTCGGAAGCG
CACGCTGCGGAGGCTGCTGCAGGAGAGGGAGCTTGTGGAGCCTCTTACACCCAGTGGAGAAGCTCCCAAC
CAAGCTCTCTTGAGGATCTTGAAGGAAACTGAATTCAAAAAGATCAAAGTGCTGGGCTCCGGTGCGTTCG
GCACGGTGTATAAGGGACTCTGGATCCCAGAAGGTGAGAAAGTTAAAATTCCCGTCGCTATCAAGGAATT
AAGAGAAGCAACATCTCCGAAAGCCAACAAGGAAATCCTCGATGAAGCCTACCATCATGTGATGGCCAGC
GTGGACAACCCCCACGTGTGCCGCCTGCTGGGCATCTGCCTCACCTCCACCGTGCAGCTCATCACGCAGC
TCATGCCCTTCGGCTGCCTCCTGGACTATGTCCGGGAACACAAAGACAATATTGGCTCCCAGTACCTGCT
CAACTGGTGTGTGCAGATCGCAAAGGGCATGAACTACTTGGAGGACCGTCGCTTGGTGCACCGCGACCTG
GCAGCCAGGAACGTACTGGTGAAAACACCGCAGCATGTCAAGATCACAGATTTTGGGCTGGCCAAACTGC
TGGGTGCGGAAGAGAAAGAATACCATGCAGAAGGAGGCAAAGTGCCTATCAAGTGGATGGCATTGGAATC
AATTTTACACAGAATCTATACCCACCAGAGTGATGTCTGGAGCTACGGGGTGACCGTTTGGGAGTTGATG
ACCTTTGGATCCAAGCCATATGACGGAATCCCTGCCAGCGAGATCTCCTCCATCCTGGAGAAAGGAGAAC
GCCTCCCTCAGCCACCCATATGTACCATCGATGTCTACATGATCATGGTCAAGTGCTGGATGATAGACGC
AGATAGTCGCCCAAAGTTCCGTGAGTTGATCATCGAATTCTCCAAAATGGCCCGAGACCCCCAGCGCTAC
CTTGTCATTCAGGGGGATGAAAGAATGCATTTGCCAAGTCCTACAGACTCCAACTTCTACCGTGCCCTGA
TGGATGAAGAAGACATGGACGACGTGGTGGATGCCGACGAGTACCTCATCCCACAGCAGGGCTTCTTCAG
CAGCCCCTCCACGTCACGGACTCCCCTCCTGAGCTCTCTGAGTGCAACCAGCAACAATTCCACCGTGGCT
TGCATTGATAGAAATGGGCTGCAAAGCTGTCCCATCAAGGAAGACAGCTTCTTGCAGCGATACAGCTCAG
ACCCCACAGGCGCCTTGACTGAGGACAGCATAGACGACACCTTCCTCCCAGTGCCTGAATACATAAACCA
GTCCGTTCCCAAAAGGCCCGCTGGCTCTGTGCAGAATCCTGTCTATCACAATCAGCCTCTGAACCCCGCG
CCCAGCAGAGACCCACACTACCAGGACCCCCACAGCACTGCAGTGGGCAACCCCGAGTATCTCAACACTG
TCCAGCCCACCTGTGTCAACAGCACATTCGACAGCCCTGCCCACTGGGCCCAGAAAGGCAGCCACCAAAT
TAGCCTGGACAACCCTGACTACCAGCAGGACTTCTTTCCCAAGGAAGCCAAGCCAAATGGCATCTTTAAG
GGCTCCACAGCTGAAAATGCAGAATACCTAAGGGTCGCGCCACAAAGCAGTGAATTTATTGGAGCATGA
